>Addgene plasmid #22107 | pWJPrP34 | addgene partial sequence | sequence record 27902 | 22107 with WJUp-71 (GATGTCAAGGACCTTCAGCC)
TTGTTCTCNTTTTGCAGATCAGTCATCGATGGCGAACCTTGGCTACTGGCTGCTGGCCCTCTTTGTGACT
ATGTGGACTGATGTCGGCCTCTGCAAAAAGCGGCCAAAGCCTGGAGGGTGGAACACCGGTGGAAGCCGGT
ATCCCGGGCAGGGAAGCCCTGGAGGCAACCGTTACCCACCTCAGGGTGGCACCTGGGGGCAGCCCCACGG
TGGTGGCTGGGGACAACCCCATGGGGGCAGCTGGGGACAACCTCATGGTGGTAGTTGGGGTCAGCCCCAT
GGCGGTGGATGGGGCCAAGGAGGGGGTACCCATAATCAGTGGAACAAGCCCAGCAAACCAAAAACCAACC
TCAAGCATGTGGCAGGGGCTGCGGCAGCTGGGGCAGTAGTGGGGGGCCTTGGTGGCTACATGCTGGGGAG
CGCCATGAGCAGGCCCATGATCCATTTTGGCAACGACTGGGAGGACCGCTACTACCGTGAAAACATGTAC
CGCTACCCTAACCAAGTGTACTACAGGCCAGTGGATCAGTACAGCAACCAGAACAACTTCGTGCACGACT
GCGTCAATATCACCATCAAGCAGCACACGGTCACCACCACCACCAAGGGGGAGAACTTCACCGAGACCGA
TGTGAAGATGATGGAGCGCGTGGTGGAGCAGATGTGCGTCACCCAGTACCAGAANGAGTCCCANGCCTAT
TACGACNGGAGAAGATCCAGC
