>Addgene plasmid #22107 | pWJPrP34 | addgene partial sequence | sequence record 27903 | 22107 with M13R
ANNNCGCNTTACCCTCACTAAAGGGAACAAAAGCTGGGTACCGGGCCCCCCCTCGAGGTCGACGGTATCG
ATAAGCTTGATATCGAATTCTCAAGTGAGCCTGCCAAAACTCTAGATGTTTCCTGTCTCTGATAAACTTA
GGTTGAAAATTCCCTCAAGGAGATTCTTGGCTTTGTGCTTAGGGGATGTTAATTCCGTCACTTGACAGCT
GTGTTGTGTCCTCCTCTGTGCCAGGCACTGCCCTTACCCATAAAATATGGCAACGAAACAGAGGCTCTTG
GTTTGGTTTGGATTCTGGGGCATGAGCTGTAAAGCCCAGATGTATTAGAACTCACAGCCGTCCTGTTTCA
GCCTCTACTTCCCAAGTGCTGGGGCACCAACGTGCACTTCCTCATGCCTGGCTCTGGAGACCTACTGCTT
GTCTCCAGGGCTCAAACACTGAGTCAGCTTTCTTCAAGTCCTTGCTCCTGCTGTAGCCACTCAGGAGCCC
TCCTGACTAGACCATGACTCAGGCCCTTGTGGTGTTACGGTTACTCAGGACCAGTGTACTCACAGCTACC
CCTGCAGGTGACTTTCTGCATTCTGGGGAATGAAGCCTACATCCGTGGATAAAGGTTCTCCTCTGTGTAG
AGGCTCACACCCCACAGGACCCTGGGGCCATTATAGCAGCCTTATAGTACAGCTGCCANGCTCCCCACAA
GATCATGCCCATTTCCAAATTCCACTACATTGTTAAAGCTCAAAGCCATGGCGTAACAACCATGCAATAT
CACCTAGACCAGACGTGNNTTACCAGTTGGGGTAAC
