[The description below was written by a language model from this plasmid's Addgene catalogue record.]
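Description:
pWJPrP34 is a bacterial cloning intermediate built for assembling gene-targeting vectors directed at the mouse prion protein locus. Its backbone is recorded as pBTIIKS(+), apparently a Bluescript II KS(+)-type phagemid of about 2.9 kb. It is maintained as a high-copy plasmid in E. coli under ampicillin selection. No feature table accompanies the record, so the exact origin, promoter and polylinker elements of the backbone cannot be confirmed from the information given.

The insert is an approximately 2.2 kb EcoRI fragment of mouse genomic DNA containing PrP exon 3, cloned into the EcoRI site with both flanking sites preserved, so the fragment can be released intact. Exon 3 of the mouse gene carries the protein-coding sequence, and the fragment has been engineered with two restriction sites: a ClaI site immediately upstream of the translation start and an EagI site downstream of the stop codon. These sites bracket the open reading frame, presumably so that it can be excised and replaced with mutant or variant PrP coding sequences while the surrounding genomic context stays unchanged. The modified fragment could then be moved into a larger targeting vector.

The plasmid has no mammalian expression promoter, selection cassette or homology arms recorded, consistent with its listed role as a construction step rather than a finished targeting vector. The associated publication concerns knock-in mice modelling fatal familial insomnia, which indicates that the construct served in generating prion protein knock-in alleles. Part of the plasmid was derived from material made in another laboratory.
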