Addgene plasmid #22107: pWJPrP34
Depositing lab: Susan Lindquist. Depositing organization: Whitehead Institute for Biomedical Research. Publication: Spontaneous generation of prion infectivity in fatal familial insomnia knockin mice. Jackson WS, Borkowski AW, Faas H, Steele AD, King OD, Watson N, Jasanoff A, Lindquist S. Neuron. 2009 Aug 27. 63(4):438-50. 10.1016/j.neuron.2009.07.026 PubMed 19709627.
Backbone
  Vector backbone: pBTIIKS(+)
  Backbone size w/o insert (bp): 2900
  Vector type: construction of targeting vector
Growth in bacteria
  Bacterial resistance: Ampicillin, 100 μg/mL
  Growth temperature: 37°C
  Growth strain: DH5alpha
  Copy number: High Copy
Gene/Insert
  Gene/Insert name: PrP exon 3 EcoR1 fragment
  Species: M. musculus (mouse)
  Insert size (bp): 2200
  Mutation: Added a Cla1 site right before translation start and Eag1 downstream of translation stop site.
  Cloning method: Restriction Enzyme; 5′ cloning site EcoR1 (not destroyed); 3′ cloning site EcoR1 (not destroyed)
  Sequencing primers: 5′ n/a; 3′ n/a
Resource information
  A portion of this plasmid was derived from a plasmid made by: David Melton; Edinburgh, Scotland
Terms and licenses: Academic/Nonprofit Terms; Industry Terms: Not Available to Industry
How to cite: pWJPrP34 was a gift from Susan Lindquist (Addgene plasmid # 22107 ; http://n2t.net/addgene:22107 ; RRID:Addgene_22107)
